Addgene plasmid #179711: pMBP-hLIF
Purpose: Expresses H6-MBP-LIF
Depositing lab: Mark Arbing. Depositing organization: University of California, Los Angeles (UCLA).
Backbone
  Vector backbone: pMAL-C2
  Backbone manufacturer: New England Biolabs
  Backbone size w/o insert (bp): 6600
  Total vector size (bp): 7162
  Modifications to backbone: Add N-terminal His6 tag to MBP.
  Vector type: Bacterial Expression
Growth in bacteria
  Bacterial resistance: Ampicillin, 100 μg/mL
  Growth temperature: 37°C
  Growth strain: DH5alpha
  Copy number: High Copy
Gene/Insert
  Gene/Insert name: Leukemia inhibitory factor (alt name: LIF)
  Species: H. sapiens (human)
  Insert size (bp): 543
  GenBank ID: M63420
  Entrez Gene: LIF (a.k.a. CDF, DIA, HILDA, MLPLI)
  Promoter: tac
  Tag / fusion protein: His6-MBP-TEV protease site (N terminal on backbone)
  Cloning method: Gibson Cloning
  Sequencing primers: 5′ M13 reverse; 3′ M13 forward
Terms and licenses: Academic/Nonprofit Terms; Industry Terms: Not Available to Industry
Depositor comments: Express fusion protein in E. coli BL21-Gold DE3 at 18C overnight. Lysis buffer: 20 mM Tris pH 8, 300 mM NaCl, 10% glycerol. Purification by NiNTA and size exclusion (Superdex 200) chromatography. LIF precipitates when cleaved from MBP however the fusion protein is functional.
How to cite: pMBP-hLIF was a gift from Mark Arbing (Addgene plasmid # 179711 ; http://n2t.net/addgene:179711 ; RRID:Addgene_179711)
