[The description below was written by a language model from this plasmid's Addgene catalogue record and pLannotate feature annotations shown in this document.]
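Description:
pMBP-hLIF is a bacterial expression plasmid built on the pMAL-C2 backbone, modified so that maltose-binding protein (MBP) carries an N-terminal His6 tag. It is 7,162 bp in total and is maintained in E. coli under ampicillin selection through the β-lactamase gene and its native promoter. Replication relies on a ColE1/pMB1-type origin. The catalogue lists the plasmid as high copy, although the annotated sequence also contains the pBR322-derived rop gene and bom region, elements usually associated with copy-number moderation and mobilisation. An M13 phage origin is also present, which in principle permits single-stranded DNA production.

The payload is a 543 bp fragment of human leukemia inhibitory factor (LIF), inserted by Gibson assembly in frame downstream of the signal-sequence-less malE gene, so the fusion protein stays in the cytosol. According to the record, a TEV protease site separates MBP from LIF, giving a His6-MBP-TEV-LIF arrangement. The His6 tag and TEV site are not annotated separately in the feature table. Transcription is driven by the strong hybrid tac promoter, which is controlled by a lac operator. The plasmid supplies lac repressor from lacI under the lacIq promoter, keeping expression repressed until IPTG is added. A residual lacZα fragment follows the insert, and the rrnB T1 and T2 terminators end the transcript.

The construct is intended for producing recombinant human LIF in E. coli, with purification by nickel affinity and size-exclusion chromatography. The depositor notes that LIF precipitates once it is cleaved from MBP, but that the intact fusion protein is functional, so the protein is best used uncleaved.
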