Features (pLannotate 1.2.2; 19 found; start..end, strand, type, name):
      3..80      +  promoter       lacIq promoter: lacI (mutant); In the lacIq allele, a single base change in the promoter boosts expression of the lacI gene about 10-fold.
     81..1163    +  CDS            lacI: lac repressor; lacI; The lac repressor binds to the lac operator to inhibit transcription in E. coli. This inhibition can be relieved by adding lactose or isopropyl-β-D-thiogalactopyranoside (IPTG).
   1176..1197    +  protein_bind   CAP binding site: CAP binding activates transcription in the presence of cAMP. E. coli catabolite activator protein
   1216..1233    +  promoter       tet promoter (fragment): E. coli promoter for tetracycline efflux protein gene
   1406..1434    +  promoter       tac promoter: strong E. coli promoter; hybrid between the trp and lac UV5 promoters
   1442..1458    +  protein_bind   lac operator: The lac repressor binds to the lac operator to inhibit transcription in E. coli. This inhibition can be relieved by adding lactose or isopropyl-β-D-thiogalactopyranoside (IPTG). lac repressor encoded by lacI
   1573..2670    +  CDS            MBP: maltose binding protein from E. coli; malE (mutated); This version of the gene does not encode a signal sequence, so MBP will remain in the cytosol.
   2695..3237    +  CDS            LIF (fragment): LIF_HUMAN - Also known as HILDA. Experimental evidence at protein level: Swiss-Prot protein existence level 1. LIF has the capacity to induce terminal differentiation in leukemic cells. Its activities include the induction of hematopoietic differentiation in normal and myeloid leukemia cells, the induction of neuronal cell differentiation, and the stimulation of acute-phase protein synthesis in hepatocytes. From Homo sapiens (Human).
   3252..3406    +  CDS            lacZα (fragment): LacZα fragment of β-galactosidase; lacZ fragment
   3499..3614    +  ncRNA          5S rRNA: Accession: RF00001 - 5S ribosomal RNA
   3618..3704    +  terminator     rrnB T1 terminator: Escherichia coli rrnB; transcription terminator T1 from the E. coli rrnB gene
   3796..3823    +  terminator     rrnB T2 terminator: transcription terminator T2 from the E. coli rrnB gene
   3842..3933    +  promoter       AmpR promoter: bla
   3934..4794    +  CDS            AmpR: β-lactamase; bla; confers resistance to ampicillin, carbenicillin, and related antibiotics
   4836..5349    -  rep_origin     M13 ori (sequence partly withheld): M13 bacteriophage origin of replication; arrow indicates direction of (+) strand synthesis
   5460..6048    +  rep_origin     ori: high-copy-number ColE1/pMB1/pBR322/pUC origin of replication
   6234..6376    -  misc_feature   bom: basis of mobility region from pBR322
   6478..6669    -  CDS            rop: Rop protein, which maintains plasmids at low copy number; rop
   6686..7066    +  CDS            YPB1_ECOLX: Protein predicted: Swiss-Prot protein existence level 4. From Escherichia coli.
>Addgene plasmid #179711 | pMBP-hLIF | addgene full sequence | sequence record 352198 | Addgene NGS Result
CCGACACCATCGAATGGTGCAAAACCTTTCGCGGTATGGCATGATAGCGCCCGGAAGAGAGTCAATTCAG
GGTGGTGAATGTGAAACCAGTAACGTTATACGATGTCGCAGAGTATGCCGGTGTCTCTTATCAGACCGTT
TCCCGCGTGGTGAACCAGGCCAGCCACGTTTCTGCGAAAACGCGGGAAAAAGTGGAAGCGGCGATGGCGG
AGCTGAATTACATTCCCAACCGCGTGGCACAACAACTGGCGGGCAAACAGTCGTTGCTGATTGGCGTTGC
CACCTCCAGTCTGGCCCTGCACGCGCCGTCGCAAATTGTCGCGGCGATTAAATCTCGCGCCGATCAACTG
GGTGCCAGCGTGGTGGTGTCGATGGTAGAACGAAGCGGCGTCGAAGCCTGTAAAGCGGCGGTGCACAATC
TTCTCGCGCAACGCGTCAGTGGGCTGATCATTAACTATCCGCTGGATGACCAGGATGCCATTGCTGTGGA
AGCTGCCTGCACTAATGTTCCGGCGTTATTTCTTGATGTCTCTGACCAGACACCCATCAACAGTATTATT
TTCTCCCATGAAGACGGTACGCGACTGGGCGTGGAGCATCTGGTCGCATTGGGTCACCAGCAAATCGCGC
TGTTAGCGGGCCCATTAAGTTCTGTCTCGGCGCGTCTGCGTCTGGCTGGCTGGCATAAATATCTCACTCG
CAATCAAATTCAGCCGATAGCGGAACGGGAAGGCGACTGGAGTGCCATGTCCGGTTTTCAACAAACCATG
CAAATGCTGAATGAGGGCATCGTTCCCACTGCGATGCTGGTTGCCAACGATCAGATGGCGCTGGGCGCAA
TGCGCGCCATTACCGAGTCCGGGCTGCGCGTTGGTGCGGATATCTCAGTAGTGGGATACGACGATACCGA
AGACAGCTCATGTTATATCCCGCCGTTAACCACCATCAAACAGGATTTTCGCCTGCTGGGGCAAACCAGC
GTGGACCGCTTGCTGCAACTCTCTCAGGGCCAGGCGGTGAAGGGCAATCAGCTGTTGCCCGTCTCACTGG
TGAAAAGAAAAACCACCCTGGCGCCCAATACGCAAACCGCCTCTCCCCGCGCGTTGGCCGATTCATTAAT
GCAGCTGGCACGACAGGTTTCCCGACTGGAAAGCGGGCAGTGAGCGCAACGCAATTAATGTAAGTTAGCT
CACTCATTAGGCACAATTCTCATGTTTGACAGCTTATCATCGACTGCACGGTGCACCAATGCTTCTGGCG
TCAGGCAGCCATCGGAAGCTGTGGTATGGCTGTGCAGGTCGTAAATCACTGCATAATTCGTGTCGCTCAA
GGCGCACTCCCGTTCTGGATAATGTTTTTTGCGCCGACATCATAACGGTTCTGGCAAATATTCTGAAATG
AGCTGTTGACAATTAATCATCGGCTCGTATAATGTGTGGAATTGTGAGCGGATAACAATTTCACACAGGA
AACAGCCAGTCCGTTTAGGTGTTTTCACGAGCACTTCACCAACAAGGACCATAGCATATGGGGTCTGATA
AAATTCATCATCACCATCACCATGGTAGCTCTAAAATCGAAGAAGGTAAACTGGTAATCTGGATTAACGG
CGATAAAGGCTATAACGGTCTCGCTGAAGTCGGTAAGAAATTCGAGAAAGATACCGGAATTAAAGTCACC
GTTGAGCATCCGGATAAACTGGAAGAGAAATTCCCACAGGTTGCGGCAACTGGCGATGGCCCTGACATTA
TCTTCTGGGCACACGACCGCTTTGGTGGCTACGCTCAATCTGGCCTGTTGGCTGAAATCACCCCGGACAA
AGCGTTCCAGGACAAGCTGTATCCGTTTACCTGGGATGCCGTACGTTATAACGGCAAACTGATTGCTTAC
CCCATCGCTGTTGAAGCGTTATCGCTGATTTATAACAAAGATCTTCTGCCGAACCCGCCAAAAACCTGGG
AAGAGATCCCGGCGCTGGATAAAGAACTGAAAGCGAAAGGTAAGAGCGCGCTGATGTTCAACCTGCAAGA
ACCGTACTTCACCTGGCCGCTGATTGCTGCTGACGGGGGTTATGCGTTCAAGTATGAAAACGGCAAGTAC
GACATTAAAGACGTGGGCGTGGATAACGCTGGCGCGAAAGCGGGTCTGACCTTCCTGGTTGACCTGATTA
AAAACAAACACATGAATGCAGACACCGATTACTCCATCGCAGAAGCTGCCTTTAATAAAGGCGAAACAGC
GATGACCATCAACGGCCCGTGGGCATGGTCCAACATCGACACCAGCAAAGTGAATTATGGTGTAACGGTA
CTGCCGACCTTCAAGGGTCAACCATCCAAACCGTTCGTTGGCGTGCTGAGCGCAGGTATTAACGCCGCCA
GTCCGAACAAAGAGCTGGCAAAAGAGTTCCTCGAAAACTATCTGCTGACTGATGAAGGTCTGGAAGCGGT
TAATAAAGACAAACCGCTGGGTGCCGTAGCGCTGAAGTCTTACGAGGAAGAGTTGGCGAAAGATCCACGT
ATTGCCGCCACCATGGAAAACGCCCAGAAAGGTGAAATCATGCCGAACATCCCGCAGATGTCCGCTTTCT
GGTATGCCGTGCGTACTGCGGTGATCAACGCCGCCAGCGGTCGTCAGACTGTCGATGAAGCCCTGAAAGA
CGCGCAGACTGGATCCGAGAATCTGTACTTCCAGGGTTCCCCCCTCCCCATCACCCCTGTCAACGCCACC
TGTGCCATTCGTCACCCATGTCACAACAACCTCATGAACCAGATCCGCAGCCAACTGGCACAGCTCAATG
GCAGTGCCAATGCCCTCTTTATTCTCTATTACACAGCCCAGGGGGAGCCGTTCCCCAACAACCTGGACAA
GCTTTGTGGCCCCAACGTGACGGACTTCCCGCCCTTCCACGCCAACGGCACGGAGAAGGCCAAGCTGGTG
GAGCTGTACCGCATTGTCGTGTACCTTGGCACCTCCCTGGGCAACATCACCCGTGACCAGAAGATCCTCA
ACCCCAGTGCCCTCAGCCTCCACAGCAAGCTCAACGCCACCGCCGACATCCTGCGTGGCCTCCTTAGCAA
CGTGCTGTGCCGCCTGTGCAGCAAGTACCACGTGGGCCATGTGGACGTGACCTACGGCCCTGACACCTCG
GGTAAGGATGTCTTCCAGAAGAAGAAGCTGGGCTGTCAACTCCTGGGGAAGTATAAGCAGATCATCGCCG
TGTTGGCCCAGGCCTTCTAATGAAAGCTTGGCACTGGCCGTCGTTTTACAACGTCGTGACTGGGAAAACC
CTGGCGTTACCCAACTTAATCGCCTTGCAGCACATCCCCCTTTCGCCAGCTGGCGTAATAGCGAAGAGGC
CCGCACCGATCGCCCTTCCCAACAGTTGCGCAGCCTGAATGGCGAATGGCAGCTTGGCTGTTTTGGCGGA
TGAGATAAGATTTTCAGCCTGATACAGATTAAATCAGAACGCAGAAGCGGTCTGATAAAACAGAATTTGC
CTGGCGGCAGTAGCGCGGTGGTCCCACCTGACCCCATGCCGAACTCAGAAGTGAAACGCCGTAGCGCCGA
TGGTAGTGTGGGGTCTCCCCATGCGAGAGTAGGGAACTGCCAGGCATCAAATAAAACGAAAGGCTCAGTC
GAAAGACTGGGCCTTTCGTTTTATCTGTTGTTTGTCGGTGAACGCTCTCCTGAGTAGGACAAATCCGCCG
GGAGCGGATTTGAACGTTGCGAAGCAACGGCCCGGAGGGTGGCGGGCAGGACGCCCGCCATAAACTGCCA
GGCATCAAATTAAGCAGAAGGCCATCCTGACGGATGGCCTTTTTGCGTTTCTACAAACTCTTTTGTTTAT
TTTTCTAAATACATTCAAATATGTATCCGCTCATGAGACAATAACCCTGATAAATGCTTCAATAATATTG
AAAAAGGAAGAGTATGAGTATTCAACATTTCCGTGTCGCCCTTATTCCCTTTTTTGCGGCATTTTGCCTT
CCTGTTTTTGCTCACCCAGAAACGCTGGTGAAAGTAAAAGATGCTGAAGATCAGTTGGGTGCACGAGTGG
GTTACATCGAACTGGATCTCAACAGCGGTAAGATCCTTGAGAGTTTTCGCCCCGAAGAACGTTTCCCAAT
GATGAGCACTTTTAAAGTTCTGCTATGTGGCGCGGTATTATCCCGTGTTGACGCCGGGCAAGAGCAACTC
GGTCGCCGCATACACTATTCTCAGAATGACTTGGTTGAGTACTCACCAGTCACAGAAAAGCATCTTACGG
ATGGCATGACAGTAAGAGAATTATGCAGTGCTGCCATAACCATGAGTGATAACACTGCGGCCAACTTACT
TCTGACAACGATCGGAGGACCGAAGGAGCTAACCGCTTTTTTGCACAACATGGGGGATCATGTAACTCGC
CTTGATCGTTGGGAACCGGAGCTGAATGAAGCCATACCAAACGACGAGCGTGACACCACGATGCCTGTAG
CAATGGCAACAACGTTGCGCAAACTATTAACTGGCGAACTACTTACTCTAGCTTCCCGGCAACAATTAAT
AGACTGGATGGAGGCGGATAAAGTTGCAGGACCACTTCTGCGCTCGGCCCTTCCGGCTGGCTGGTTTATT
GCTGATAAATCTGGAGCCGGTGAGCGTGGGTCTCGCGGTATCATTGCAGCACTGGGGCCAGATGGTAAGC
CCTCCCGTATCGTAGTTATCTACACGACGGGGAGTCAGGCAACTATGGATGAACGAAATAGACAGATCGC
TGAGATAGGTGCCTCACTGATTAAGCATTGGTAACTGTCAGACCAAGTTTACTCATATATACTTTAGATT
GATT
[38 nt withheld, positions 4835-4872]
A
[37 nt withheld, positions 4874-4910]
ATTTTGTTAAAATTCGCGTTAAATTTTTGTTAAATCAGCTCATTTTTTAACCAATAGGCCGAAATCGGCA
AAATCCCTTATAAATCAAAAGAATAGACCGAGATAGGGT
[37 nt withheld, positions 5020-5056]
AAAGAACGTGGACTCCAACGTCAAAGG
[141 nt withheld, positions 5084-5224]
G
[125 nt withheld, positions 5226-5350]
AAAGGATCTAGGTGAAGATCCTTTTTGATAATCTCATGACCAAAATCCCTTAACGTGAGTTTTCGTTCCA
CTGAGCGTCAGACCCCGTAGAAAAGATCAAAGGATCTTCTTGAGATCCTTTTTTTCTGCGCGTAATCTGC
TGCTTGCAAACAAAAAAACCACCGCTACCAGCGGTGGTTTGTTTGCCGGATCAAGAGCTACCAACTCTTT
TTCCGAAGGTAACTGGCTTCAGCAGAGCGCAGATACCAAATACTGTCCTTCTAGTGTAGCCGTAGTTAGG
CCACCACTTCAAGAACTCTGTAGCACCGCCTACATACCTCGCTCTGCTAATCCTGTTACCAGTGGCTGCT
GCCAGTGGCGATAAGTCGTGTCTTACCGGGTTGGACTCAAGACGATAGTTACCGGATAAGGCGCAGCGGT
CGGGCTGAACGGGGGGTTCGTGCACACAGCCCAGCTTGGAGCGAACGACCTACACCGAACTGAGATACCT
ACAGCGTGAGCTATGAGAAAGCGCCACGCTTCCCGAAGGGAGAAAGGCGGACAGGTATCCGGTAAGCGGC
AGGGTCGGAACAGGAGAGCGCACGAGGGAGCTTCCAGGGGGAAACGCCTGGTATCTTTATAGTCCTGTCG
GGTTTCGCCACCTCTGACTTGAGCGTCGATTTTTGTGATGCTCGTCAGGGGGGCGGAGCCTATGGAAAAA
CGCCAGCAACGCGGCCTTTTTACGGTTCCTGGCCTTTTGCTGGCCTTTTGCTCACATGTTCTTTCCTGCG
TTATCCCCTGATTCTGTGGATAACCGTATTACCGCCTTTGAGTGAGCTGATACCGCTCGCCGCAGCCGAA
CGACCGAGCGCAGCGAGTCAGTGAGCGAGGAAGCGGAAGAGCGCCTGATGCGGTATTTTCTCCTTACGCA
TCTGTGCGGTATTTCACACCGCATATATGGTGCACTCTCAGTACAATCTGCTCTGATGCCGCATAGTTAA
GCCAGTATACACTCCGCTATCGCTACGTGACTGGGTCATGGCTGCGCCCCGACACCCGCCAACACCCGCT
GACGCGCCCTGACGGGCTTGTCTGCTCCCGGCATCCGCTTACAGACAAGCTGTGACCGTCTCCGGGAGCT
GCATGTGTCAGAGGTTTTCACCGTCATCACCGAAACGCGCGAGGCAGCTGCGGTAAAGCTCATCAGCGTG
GTCGTGCAGCGATTCACAGATGTCTGCCTGTTCATCCGCGTCCAGCTCGTTGAGTTTCTCCAGAAGCGTT
AATGTCTGGCTTCTGATAAAGCGGGCCATGTTAAGGGCGGTTTTTTCCTGTTTGGTCACTGATGCCTCCG
TGTAAGGGGGATTTCTGTTCATGGGGGTAATGATACCGATGAAACGAGAGAGGATGCTCACGATACGGGT
TACTGATGATGAACATGCCCGGTTACTGGAACGTTGTGAGGGTAAACAACTGGCGGTATGGATGCGGCGG
GACCAGAGAAAAATCACTCAGGGTCAATGCCAGCGCTTCGTTAATACAGATGTAGGTGTTCCACAGGGTA
GCCAGCAGCATCCTGCGATGCAGATCCGGAACATAATGGTGCAGGGCGCTGACTTCCGCGTTTCCAGACT
TTACGAAACACGGAAACCGAAGACCATTCATGTTGTTGCTCAGGTCGCAGACGTTTTGCAGCAGCAGTCG
CTTCACGTTCGCTCGCGTATCGGTGATTCATTCTGCTAACCAGTAAGGCAACCCCGCCAGCCTAGCCGGG
TCCTCAACGACAGGAGCACGATCATGCGCACCCGTGGCCAGGACCCAACGCTGCCCGAAATT
